>Addgene plasmid #48965 | pcDNA3 HA-Sumo1 Q94P | addgene partial sequence | sequence record 73005 | CMV-F 5'-CGCAAATGGGCGGTAGGCGTG-3'
CTATATAAGCAGAGCTCTCTGGCTAACTAGAGAACCCACTGCTTACTGGCTTATCGAAATTAATACGACT
CACTATAGGGAGACCCAAGCTTGGTACCATGGCCTACCCATACGACGTACCAGACTACGCACATTCTGAC
CAGGAGGCAAAACCTTCAACTGAGGACTTGGGGGATAAGAAGGAAGGTGAATATATTAAACTCAAAGTCA
TTGGACAGGATAGCAGTGAGATTCACTTCAAAGTGAAAATGACAACACATCTCAAGAAACTCAAAGAATC
ATACTGTCAAAGACAGGGTGTTCCAATGAATTCACTCAGGTTTCTCTTTGAGGGTCAGAGAATTGCTGAT
AATCATACTCCAAAAGAACTGGGAATGGAGGAAGAAGATGTGATTGAAGTTTATCAGGAACCAACGGGGG
GTTAGCTCGAGCATGCATCTAGAGGGCCCTATTCTATAGTGTCACCTAAATGCTAGAGCTCGCTGATCAG
CCTCGACTGTGCCTTCTAGTTGCCAGCCATCTGTTGTTTGCCCCTCCCCCGTGCCTTCCTTGACCCTGGA
AGGTGCCACTCCCACTGTCCTTTCCTAATAAAATGAGGAAATTGCATCGCATTGTCTGAGTAGGTGTCAT
TCTATTCTGGGGGGTGGGGTGGGGCAGGACAGCAAGGGGGAGGATTGGGAAGACAATAGCAGGCATGCTG
GGGATGCGGTGGGCTCTATGGCTTCTGAGGCGGAAAGAACCAGCTGGGGCTCTAGGGGGTATCCCC
[124 nt withheld, positions 767-890]
C
[91 nt withheld, positions 892-982]
A
[49 nt withheld, positions 984-1032]
CCTTTGACGTTGGAGTCCACGTTCTTT
[37 nt withheld, positions 1060-1096]
ACCCTATC
