[The description below was written by a language model from this plasmid's Addgene catalogue record.]
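Description:
pcDNA3 HA-Sumo1 Q94P is a mammalian expression plasmid built on the Invitrogen pcDNA3.1 backbone (the name says pcDNA3, while the backbone field lists pcDNA3.1). It is maintained in E. coli as a high-copy plasmid under ampicillin selection, and it carries a neomycin resistance marker so that transfected mammalian cells can be selected with G418. The backbone is recorded as 5446 bp without insert. The listed total vector size of 327 bp simply repeats the insert size and is evidently an entry error, so the true total is not stated.

The payload is a 327 bp human SUMO1 coding sequence carrying a Q94P point mutation, with an HA epitope tag at the N terminus for detection or immunoprecipitation. It was inserted by restriction cloning between HindIII and XhoI, and both sites are retained. The record names T7 as the promoter. In pcDNA3-family vectors, the T7 promoter sits just upstream of the cloning site and serves for in vitro transcription and as a sequencing primer site. Expression in mammalian cells in these vectors is normally driven by the CMV immediate-early promoter with a BGH polyadenylation signal, and BGH Reverse is listed as the 3′ sequencing primer. However, the CMV promoter is not explicitly listed in the record, and no feature table was supplied to confirm it.

The stated purpose is expression of the HA-tagged SUMO1 Q94P mutant in mammalian cells. The associated publication concerns the dynamics and mechanism of SUMO chain deconjugation by SUMO-specific proteases, which suggests the mutant is used to probe SUMO processing or deconjugation. The record does not describe the specific functional effect of the Q94P substitution.
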