Addgene plasmid #48965: pcDNA3 HA-Sumo1 Q94P
Purpose: Expresses HA SUMO1 Q94P mutant in mammalian cells
Depositing lab: Guy Salvesen. Depositing organization: Sanford Burnham Prebys Medical Discovery Institute. Publication: The dynamics and mechanism of SUMO chain deconjugation by SUMO-specific proteases. Bekes M, Prudden J, Srikumar T, Raught B, Boddy MN, Salvesen GS. J Biol Chem. 2011 Mar 25;286(12):10238-47. Epub 2011 Jan 19. 10.1074/jbc.M110.205153 PubMed 21247896.
Backbone
  Vector backbone: pcDNA3.1
  Backbone manufacturer: Invitrogen
  Backbone size w/o insert (bp): 5446
  Total vector size (bp): 327
  Vector type: Mammalian Expression
  Selectable markers: Neomycin (select with G418)
Growth in bacteria
  Bacterial resistance: Ampicillin, 100 μg/mL
  Growth temperature: 37°C
  Growth strain: DH5alpha
  Copy number: High Copy
Gene/Insert
  Gene/Insert name: SUMO1
  Species: H. sapiens (human)
  Insert size (bp): 327
  Mutation: Mutated Q94P
  Entrez Gene: SUMO1 (a.k.a. DAP1, GMP1, OFC10, PIC1, SENP2, SMT3, SMT3C, SMT3H3, UBL1)
  Promoter: T7
  Tag / fusion protein: HA (N terminal on insert)
  Cloning method: Restriction Enzyme; 5′ cloning site HindIII (not destroyed); 3′ cloning site XhoI (not destroyed)
  Sequencing primers: 5′ T7 Forward; 3′ BGH Reverse
Terms and licenses: Academic/Nonprofit Terms; Industry Terms: Not Available to Industry
How to cite: pcDNA3 HA-Sumo1 Q94P was a gift from Guy Salvesen (Addgene plasmid # 48965 ; http://n2t.net/addgene:48965 ; RRID:Addgene_48965)
